>Addgene plasmid #201587 | pCMV6-AN-HA_aa 321-843 REV1 | addgene full sequence | sequence record 394901 | Addgene NGS Result
AACAAAATATTAACGCTTACAATTTCCATTCGCCATTCAGGCTGCGCAACTGTTGGGAAGGGCGATCGGT
GCGGGCCTCTTCGCTATTACGCCAGCTGGCGAAAGGGGGATGTGCTGCAAGGCGATTAAGTTGGGTAACG
CCAGGGTTTTCCCAGTCACGACGTTGTAAAACGACGGCCAGTGCCAAGCTGATCTATACATTGAATCAAT
ATTGGCAATTAGCCATATTAGTCATTGGTTATATAGCATAAATCAATATTGGCTATTGGCCATTGCATAC
GTTGTATCTATATCATAATATGTACATTTATATTGGCTCATGTCCAATATGACCGCCATGTTGACATTGA
TTATTGACTAGTTATTAATAGTAATCAATTACGGGGTCATTAGTTCATAGCCCATATATGGAGTTCCGCG
TTACATAACTTACGGTAAATGGCCCGCCTGGCTGACCGCCCAACGACCCCCGCCCATTGACGTCAATAAT
GACGTATGTTCCCATAGTAACGCCAATAGGGACTTTCCATTGACGTCAATGGGTGGAGTATTTACGGTAA
ACTGCCCACTTGGCAGTACATCAAGTGTATCATATGCCAAGTCCGCCCCCTATTGACGTCAATGACGGTA
AATGGCCCGCCTGGCATTATGCCCAGTACATGACCTTACGGGACTTTCCTACTTGGCAGTACATCTACGT
ATTAGTCATCGCTATTACCATGGTGATGCGGTTTTGGCAGTACACCAATGGGCGTGGATAGCGGTTTGAC
TCACGGGGATTTCCAAGTCTCCACCCCATTGACGTCAATGGGAGTTTGTTTTGGCACCAAAATCAACGGG
ACTTTCCAAAATGTCGTAATAACCCCGCCCCGTTGACGCAAATGGGCGGTAGGCGTGTACGGTGGGAGGT
CTATATAAGCAGAGCTCGTTTAGTGAACCGTCAGAATTTTGTAATACGACTCACTATAGGGCGGCCGGGA
ATTCGTCGACTGGATCCGGTACCGAGGAGATCTGCCACCATGTACCCATACGATGTTCCAGATTACGCTG
CGATCGCCGATATCCATTCTAGCACCAAGTCTACATCCTCTGTGAGCACCTTTTCCAAGGCCGCCCCTTC
TGTGCCAAGCAAGCCCTCCGATTGCAATTTCATCTCTAACTTTTATAGCCACTCCCGGCTGCACCACATC
AGCATGTGGAAGTGTGAGCTGACCGAGTTCGTGAATACACTGCAGAGACAGTCTAACGGCATCTTTCCAG
GCAGGGAGAAGCTGAAGAAGATGAAGACCGGCAGAAGCGCCCTGGTGGTGACCGACACAGGCGATATGAG
CGTGCTGAACTCCCCCAGGCACCAGTCTTGCATCATGCACGTGGACATGGATTGTTTCTTTGTGAGCGTG
GGCATCAGGAACAGGCCAGACCTGAAGGGCAAGCCAGTGGCAGTGACCTCCAATAGGGGAACAGGAAGAG
CACCTCTGAGGCCAGGAGCAAACCCACAGCTGGAGTGGCAGTACTATCAGAATAAGATCCTGAAGGGCAA
GGCCGCCGACATCCCAGATAGCTCCCTGTGGGAGAATCCCGACAGCGCCCAGGCCAACGGCATCGATTCT
GTGCTGAGCCGCGCCGAGATCGCCTCTTGCAGCTACGAGGCCCGGCAGCTGGGCATCAAGAACGGCATGT
TCTTTGGCCACGCCAAGCAGCTGTGCCCTAATCTGCAGGCCGTGCCCTACGACTTCCACGCCTACAAGGA
GGTGGCCCAGACCCTGTATGAGACACTGGCCTCCTACACCCACAACATCGAGGCCGTGTCTTGCGACGAG
GCCCTGGTGGATATCACAGAGATCCTGGCCGAGACAAAGCTGACACCTGACGAGTTTGCCAACGCCGTGA
GAATGGAGATCAAGGATCAGACAAAGTGTGCCGCCTCTGTGGGCATCGGCAGCAATATCCTGCTGGCAAG
GATGGCAACCCGGAAGGCAAAGCCTGACGGACAGTATCACCTGAAGCCAGAGGAGGTGGACGATTTCATC
AGGGGACAGCTGGTGACCAACCTGCCAGGAGTGGGCCACTCCATGGAGTCTAAGCTGGCCAGCCTGGGCA
TCAAGACCTGCGGCGATCTGCAGTATATGACAATGGCCAAGCTGCAGAAGGAGTTCGGCCCCAAGACCGG
CCAGATGCTGTACAGGTTTTGTCGCGGCCTGGACGATCGGCCTGTGAGAACAGAGAAGGAGAGAAAGTCC
GTGTCTGCCGAGATCAATTACGGCATCAGGTTCACCCAGCCAAAGGAGGCCGAGGCCTTTCTGCTGAGCC
TGTCCGAGGAGATCCAGCGGAGACTGGAGGCCACCGGCATGAAGGGCAAGAGACTGACACTGAAGATCAT
GGTGAGGAAGCCAGGAGCACCTGTGGAGACAGCCAAGTTCGGCGGCCACGGCATCTGCGACAACATCGCA
AGGACCGTGACACTGGACCAGGCAACCGATAATGCCAAGATCATCGGCAAGGCCATGCTGAATATGTTTC
ACACAATGAAGCTGAACATCTCCGATATGCGGGGCGTGGGCATCCACGTGAACCAGCTGGTGCCTACCAA
CCTGAATCCATCTACATGCCCAAGCAGACCCTCCGTGCAGTCTAGCTAAGGATCCAAGCTTCTCGAGACG
CGTTAAGCGGCCGCACTCGAGGTTTAAACGGCCGGCCGCGGTCATAGCTGTTTCCTGAACAGATCCCGGG
TGGCATCCCTGTGACCCCTCCCCAGTGCCTCTCCTGGCCCTGGAAGTTGCCACTCCAGTGCCCACCAGCC
TTGTCCTAATAAAATTAAGTTGCATCATTTTGTCTGACTAGGTGTCCTTCTATAATATTATGGGGTGGAG
GGGGGTGGTATGGAGCAAGGGGCAAGTTGGGAAGACAACCTGTAGGGCCTGCGGGGTCTATTGGGAACCA
AGCTGGAGTGCAGTGGCACAATCTTGGCTCACTGCAATCTCCGCCTCCTGGGTTCAAGCGATTCTCCTGC
CTCAGCCTCCCGAGTTGTTGGGATTCCAGGCATGCATGACCAGGCTCAGCTAATTTTTGTTTTTTTGGTA
GAGACGGGGTTTCACCATATTGGCCAGGCTGGTCTCCAACTCCTAATCTCAGGTGATCTACCCACCTTGG
CCTCCCAAATTGCTGGGATTACAGGCGTGAACCACTGCTCCCTTCCCTGTCCTTCTGATTTTAAAATAAC
TATACCAGCAGGAGGACGTCCAGACACAGCATAGGCTACCTGGCCATGCCCAACCGGTGGGACATTTGAG
TTGCTTGCTTGGCACTGTCCTCTCATGCGTTGGGTCCACTCAGTAGATGCCTGTTGAATTGGGTACGCGG
CCAGCTTGGCTGTGGAATGTGTGTCAGTTAGGGTGTGGAAAGTCCCCAGGCTCCCCAGCAGGCAGAAGTA
TGCAAAGCATGCATCTCAATTAGTCAGCAACCAGGTGTGGAAAGTCCCCAGGCTCCCCAGCAGGCAGAAG
TATGCAAAGCATGCATCTCAATTAGTCAGCAACCATAGTCCCGCCCCTAACTCCGCCCATCCCGCCCCTA
ACTCCGCCCAGTTCCGCCCATTCTCCGCCCCATGGCTGACTAATTTTTTTTATTTATGCAGAGGCCGAGG
CCGCCTCGGCCTCTGAGCTATTCCAGAAGTAGTGAGGAGGCTTTTTTGGAGGCCTAGGCTTTTGCAAAAA
GCTCCCGGGAGCTTGTATATCCATTTTCGGATCTGATCAAGAGACAGGATGAGGATCGTTTCGCATGATT
GAACAAGATGGATTGCACGCAGGTTCTCCGGCCGCTTGGGTGGAGAGGCTATTCGGCTATGACTGGGCAC
AACAGACAATCGGCTGCTCTGATGCCGCCGTGTTCCGGCTGTCAGCGCAGGGGCGCCCGGTTCTTTTTGT
CAAGACCGACCTGTCCGGTGCCCTGAATGAACTGCAGGACGAGGCAGCGCGGCTATCGTGGCTGGCCACG
ACGGGCGTTCCTTGCGCAGCTGTGCTCGACGTTGTCACTGAAGCGGGAAGGGACTGGCTGCTATTGGGCG
AAGTGCCGGGGCAGGATCTCCTGTCATCTCACCTTGCTCCTGCCGAGAAAGTATCCATCATGGCTGATGC
AATGCGGCGGCTGCATACGCTTGATCCGGCTACCTGCCCATTCGACCACCAAGCGAAACATCGCATCGAG
CGAGCACGTACTCGGATGGAAGCCGGTCTTGTCGATCAGGATGATCTGGACGAAGAGCATCAGGGGCTCG
CGCCAGCCGAACTGTTCGCCAGGCTCAAGGCGCGCATGCCCGACGGCGAGGATCTCGTCGTGACCCATGG
CGATGCCTGCTTGCCGAATATCATGGTGGAAAATGGCCGCTTTTCTGGATTCATCGACTGTGGCCGGCTG
GGTGTGGCCGACCGCTATCAGGACATAGCGTTGGCTACCCGTGATATTGCTGAAGAGCTTGGCGGCGAAT
GGGCTGACCGCTTCCTCGTGCTTTACGGTATCGCCGCTCCCGATTCGCAGCGCATCGCCTTCTATCGCCT
TCTTGACGAGTTCTTCTGAGCGGGACTCTGGGGTTCGAAATGACCGACCAAGCGACGCCCAACCTGCCAT
CACGAGATTTCGATTCCACCGCCGCCTTCTATGAAAGGTTGGGCTTCGGAATCGTTTTCCGGGACGCCGG
CTGGATGATCCTCCAGCGCGGGGATCTCATGCTGGAGTTCTTCGCCCACCCCAACTTGTTTATTGCAGCT
TATAATGGTTACAAATAAAGCAATAGCATCACAAATTTCACAAATAAAGCATTTTTTTCACTGCATTCTA
GTTGTGGTTTGTCCAAACTCATCAATGTATCTTATCATGTCTGTATACCGTCGACCTCTAGCTAGAGCTT
GGCGTAATCATGGTCATAGCTGTTTCCTGTGTGAAATTGTTATCCGCTCACAATTCCACACAACATACGA
GCCGGAAGCATAAAGTGTAAAGCCTGGGGTGCCTAATGAGTGAGCTAACTCACATTAATTGCGTTGCGCT
CACTGCCCGCTTTCCAGTCGGGAAACCTGTCGTGCCAGCTGCATTAATGAATCGGCCAACGCGCGGGGAG
AGGCGGTTTGCGTATTGGGCGCTCTTCCGCTTCCTCGCTCACTGACTCGCTGCGCTCGGTCGTTCGGCTG
CGGCGAGCGGTATCAGCTCACTCAAAGGCGGTAATACGGTTATCCACAGAATCAGGGGATAACGCAGGAA
AGAACATGTGAGCAAAAGGCCAGCAAAAGGCCAGGAACCGTAAAAAGGCCGCGTTGCTGGCGTTTTTCCA
TAGGCTCCGCCCCCCTGACGAGCATCACAAAAATCGACGCTCAAGTCAGAGGTGGCGAAACCCGACAGGA
CTATAAAGATACCAGGCGTTTCCCCCTGGAAGCTCCCTCGTGCGCTCTCCTGTTCCGACCCTGCCGCTTA
CCGGATACCTGTCCGCCTTTCTCCCTTCGGGAAGCGTGGCGCTTTCTCATAGCTCACGCTGTAGGTATCT
CAGTTCGGTGTAGGTCGTTCGCTCCAAGCTGGGCTGTGTGCACGAACCCCCCGTTCAGCCCGACCGCTGC
GCCTTATCCGGTAACTATCGTCTTGAGTCCAACCCGGTAAGACACGACTTATCGCCACTGGCAGCAGCCA
CTGGTAACAGGATTAGCAGAGCGAGGTATGTAGGCGGTGCTACAGAGTTCTTGAAGTGGTGGCCTAACTA
CGGCTACACTAGAAGAACAGTATTTGGTATCTGCGCTCTGCTGAAGCCAGTTACCTTCGGAAAAAGAGTT
GGTAGCTCTTGATCCGGCAAACAAACCACCGCTGGTAGCGGTGGTTTTTTTGTTTGCAAGCAGCAGATTA
CGCGCAGAAAAAAAGGATCTCAAGAAGATCCTTTGATCTTTTCTACGGGGTCTGACGCTCAGTGGAACGA
AAACTCACGTTAAGGGATTTTGGTCATGAGATTATCAAAAAGGATCTTCACCTAGATCCTTTTAAATTAA
AAATGAAGTTTTAAATCAATCTAAAGTATATATGAGTAAACTTGGTCTGACAGTTACCAATGCTTAATCA
GTGAGGCACCTATCTCAGCGATCTGTCTATTTCGTTCATCCATAGTTGCCTGACTCCCCGTCGTGTAGAT
AACTACGATACGGGAGGGCTTACCATCTGGCCCCAGTGCTGCAATGATACCGCGAGACCCACGCTCACCG
GCTCCAGATTTATCAGCAATAAACCAGCCAGCCGGAAGGGCCGAGCGCAGAAGTGGTCCTGCAACTTTAT
CCGCCTCCATCCAGTCTATTAATTGTTGCCGGGAAGCTAGAGTAAGTAGTTCGCCAGTTAATAGTTTGCG
CAACGTTGTTGCCATTGCTACAGGCATCGTGGTGTCACGCTCGTCGTTTGGTATGGCTTCATTCAGCTCC
GGTTCCCAACGATCAAGGCGAGTTACATGATCCCCCATGTTGTGCAAAAAAGCGGTTAGCTCCTTCGGTC
CTCCGATCGTTGTCAGAAGTAAGTTGGCCGCAGTGTTATCACTCATGGTTATGGCAGCACTGCATAATTC
TCTTACTGTCATGCCATCCGTAAGATGCTTTTCTGTGACTGGTGAGTACTCAACCAAGTCATTCTGAGAA
TAGTGTATGCGGCGACCGAGTTGCTCTTGCCCGGCGTCAATACGGGATAATACCGCGCCACATAGCAGAA
CTTTAAAAGTGCTCATCATTGGAAAACGTTCTTCGGGGCGAAAACTCTCAAGGATCTTACCGCTGTTGAG
ATCCAGTTCGATGTAACCCACTCGTGCACCCAACTGATCTTCAGCATCTTTTACTTTCACCAGCGTTTCT
GGGTGAGCAAAAACAGGAAGGCAAAATGCCGCAAAAAAGGGAATAAGGGCGACACGGAAATGTTGAATAC
TCATACTCTTCCTTTTTCAATATTATTGAAGCATTTATCAGGGTTATTGTCTCATGAGCGGATACATATT
TGAATGTATTTAGAAAAATAAACAAATAGGGGTTCCGCGCACATTTCCCCGAAAAGTGCCACCTG
[124 nt withheld, positions 7066-7189]
C
[91 nt withheld, positions 7191-7281]
A
[49 nt withheld, positions 7283-7331]
CCTTTGACGTTGGAGTCCACGTTCTTT
[37 nt withheld, positions 7359-7395]
ACCCTATCTCGGTCTATTCTTTTGATTTATAAGGGATTTTGCCGATTTCGGCCTATTGGTTAAAAAATGA
GCTGATTTAACAAAAATTTAACGCGAATTTT
Features (pLannotate 1.2.2; 20 found; start..end, strand, type, name):
      1..25      +  rep_origin     M13 ori (fragment): M13 bacteriophage origin of replication; arrow indicates direction of (+) strand synthesis
     29..183     -  CDS            lacZα (fragment): LacZα fragment of β-galactosidase; lacZ fragment
    343..722     +  enhancer       CMV enhancer: human cytomegalovirus immediate early enhancer
    724..923     +  promoter       CMV promoter: human cytomegalovirus (CMV) immediate early promoter
    952..970     +  promoter       T7 promoter: promoter for bacteriophage T7 RNA polymerase
   1023..1049    +  CDS            3xHA (fragment): three tandem HA epitope tags
   1068..2636    +  CDS            REV1 (fragment): REV1_HUMAN - Also known as REV1L. Experimental evidence at protein level: Swiss-Prot protein existence level 1. Deoxycytidyl transferase involved in DNA repair. Transfers a dCMP residue from dCTP to the 3'-end of a DNA primer in a template- dependent reaction. May assist in the first step in the bypass of abasic lesions by the insertion of a nucleotide opposite the lesion. Required for normal induction of mutations by physical and chemical agents. From Homo sapiens (Human).
   2728..3350    +  polyA_signal   hGH poly(A) signal: human growth hormone polyadenylation signal
   3379..3708    +  promoter       SV40 promoter: SV40 enhancer and early promoter
   3775..4566    +  CDS            neo: KKA2_KLEPN - Also known as kan, nptII. Experimental evidence at protein level: Swiss-Prot protein existence level 1. Resistance to kanamycin, neomycin, paromomycin, ribostamycin, butirosin and gentamicin B. From Klebsiella pneumoniae.
   4590..4748    +  CDS            ble (fragment): BLE_KLEPN - Experimental evidence at protein level: Swiss-Prot protein existence level 1. Binding protein with a strong affinity to the bleomycin family of antibiotics. Binds to CL990; an antimitotic-antibiotic compound. From Klebsiella pneumoniae.
   4743..4864    +  polyA_signal   SV40 poly(A) signal: SV40 polyadenylation signal
   4937..4953    -  protein_bind   lac operator: The lac repressor binds to the lac operator to inhibit transcription in E. coli. This inhibition can be relieved by adding lactose or isopropyl-β-D-thiogalactopyranoside (IPTG). lac repressor encoded by lacI
   4961..4991    -  promoter       lac promoter: promoter for the E. coli lac operon
   5006..5027    -  protein_bind   CAP binding site: CAP binding activates transcription in the presence of cAMP. E. coli catabolite activator protein
   5040..5132    -  CDS            lacI (fragment): lac repressor; lacI; The lac repressor binds to the lac operator to inhibit transcription in E. coli. This inhibition can be relieved by adding lactose or isopropyl-β-D-thiogalactopyranoside (IPTG).
   5315..5903    -  rep_origin     ori: high-copy-number ColE1/pMB1/pBR322/pUC origin of replication
   6074..6934    -  CDS            AmpR: β-lactamase; bla; confers resistance to ampicillin, carbenicillin, and related antibiotics
   6935..7039    -  promoter       AmpR promoter: bla
   7066..7494    +  rep_origin     f1 ori (sequence partly withheld): f1 bacteriophage origin of replication; arrow indicates direction of (+) strand synthesis
