[The description below was written by a language model from this plasmid's Addgene catalogue record and pLannotate feature annotations shown in this document.]
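Description:
pCMV6-AN-HA_aa 321-843 REV1 is a mammalian expression plasmid of about 7.5 kb, built on the commercial pCMV6-AN-HA backbone. It carries a fragment of human REV1, a Y-family DNA polymerase with deoxycytidyl transferase activity that helps bypass abasic and other DNA lesions. The insert encodes only amino acids 321-843, which the record describes as the catalytic domain, so the flanking N- and C-terminal regions of the protein are absent. Transcription is driven by the human cytomegalovirus immediate-early enhancer and promoter and terminated by the human growth hormone polyadenylation signal. A T7 promoter sits between the CMV promoter and the coding region and could support in vitro transcription. Just upstream of the REV1 fragment is a backbone-encoded HA epitope. The annotation tool labels it as a fragment of a 3xHA element, and its short length fits a single HA copy. The protein is therefore N-terminally tagged for detection or immunoprecipitation.

A second mammalian cassette places the neomycin phosphotransferase gene under the SV40 enhancer/early promoter with an SV40 polyadenylation signal, allowing G418 selection of stably transfected cells. The short ble fragment after neo is probably a non-functional remnant of the gene's source. In E. coli the plasmid replicates from a high-copy ColE1/pUC-type origin and is selected with ampicillin through β-lactamase. An f1 origin is also present, along with leftover lac and M13 cloning-vector fragments that have no evident role. The associated publication concerns interactions between RAD23A/B and Y-family polymerases, so this truncation was most likely used to map which region of REV1 mediates binding.
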