Addgene plasmid #201587: pCMV6-AN-HA_aa 321-843 REV1
Purpose: Expresses the catalytic domain (aa 321-843) of human DNA repair protein REV1 with a HA tag in mammalian cells
Depositing lab: Roger Woodgate. Depositing organization: National Institute of Child Health and Human Development (NICHD). Publication: A novel interaction between RAD23A/B and Y-family DNA polymerases. Ashton NW, Jaiswal N, Cestari Moreno N, Semenova IV, D'Orlando DA, Teatin Latancia M, McIntyre J, Woodgate R, Bezsonova I. J Mol Biol. 2023 Nov 5:168353. doi: 10.1016/j.jmb.2023.168353. PubMed 37935254.
Backbone
  Vector backbone: pCMV6-AN-HA
  Backbone manufacturer: Origene
  Total vector size (bp): 7502
  Vector type: Mammalian Expression
  Selectable markers: Neomycin (select with G418)
Growth in bacteria
  Bacterial resistance: Ampicillin, 100 μg/mL
  Growth temperature: 37°C
  Growth strain: DH5alpha
  Copy number: High Copy
Gene/Insert
  Gene/Insert name: DNA repair protein REV1
  Species: H. sapiens (human)
  Mutation: Expresses amino acids 321-843 of DNA repair protein REV1
  Entrez Gene: REV1 (a.k.a. AIBP80, REV1L)
  Tag / fusion protein: HA (N terminal on backbone)
Terms and licenses: Academic/Nonprofit Terms; Industry Terms: Not Available to Industry
How to cite: pCMV6-AN-HA_aa 321-843 REV1 was a gift from Roger Woodgate (Addgene plasmid # 201587 ; http://n2t.net/addgene:201587 ; RRID:Addgene_201587)
